Addgene plasmid #123747: MTK3_033
Purpose: Encodes Gibberellin Receptor fused to VPR activation domain as a Type 3 part to be used in the MTK system
Depositing lab: Hana El-Samad. Depositing organization: University of California, San Francisco (UCSF). Publication: A Toolkit for Rapid Modular Construction of Biological Circuits in Mammalian Cells. Fonseca JP, Bonny AR, Kumar GR, Ng AH, Town J, Wu QC, Aslankoohi E, Chen SY, Dods G, Harrigan P, Osimiri LC, Kistler AL, El-Samad H. ACS Synth Biol. 2019 Nov 15;8(11):2593-2606. doi: 10.1021/acssynbio.9b00322. Epub 2019 Nov 5. PubMed 31686495.
Backbone
  Vector backbone: MTK0_027
  Vector type: Mammalian Expression
Growth in bacteria
  Bacterial resistance: Chloramphenicol, 25 μg/mL
  Growth temperature: 37°C
  Growth strain: DH5alpha
  Copy number: Unknown
Gene/Insert
  Gene/Insert name: GID1-VPR
  Species: Synthetic
  Cloning method: Restriction Enzyme; 5′ cloning site BsmBI (destroyed during cloning); 3′ cloning site BsmBI (destroyed during cloning)
Terms and licenses: Academic/Nonprofit Terms; Industry Terms: Not Available to Industry
Depositor comments: Type 3 parts are generally reserved for coding sequences in the MTK. Part sequence is from https://doi.org/10.1038/nmeth.4042 Please visit https://www.biorxiv.org/content/10.1101/506188v2 for BioRxiv preprint
How to cite: MTK3_033 was a gift from Hana El-Samad (Addgene plasmid # 123747 ; http://n2t.net/addgene:123747 ; RRID:Addgene_123747)
