[The description below was written by a language model from this plasmid's Addgene catalogue record and pLannotate feature annotations shown in this document.]
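Description:
MTK3_033 is a part plasmid from the Mammalian Toolkit (MTK), a modular hierarchical cloning system for assembling genetic circuits for mammalian cells. It is built on the MTK0_027 part-entry backbone and, although catalogued as a mammalian expression vector, it functions as a storage and donor plasmid rather than a stand-alone expression construct. The feature table shows no mammalian promoter or polyadenylation signal around the insert, consistent with its role as a Type 3 part, the position generally reserved for coding sequences. The 4,293 nt plasmid is propagated in E. coli through a high-copy ColE1/pUC-type origin and selected with chloramphenicol via a cat gene driven by its native promoter and followed by a lambda t0 terminator. The insert was introduced through BsmBI sites that were destroyed during cloning.

The payload, GID1-VPR, is a synthetic fusion protein. Its N-terminal portion is Arabidopsis GID1A, a soluble gibberellin receptor that binds DELLA proteins in the presence of bioactive gibberellin. Downstream lies the tripartite VPR transcriptional activator, detected as a VP16-derived repeat fragment, a fragment of human RELA (p65), and the Epstein-Barr virus Rta activation domain. The arrangement suggests use as the activator half of a gibberellin-inducible dimerization system, in which the hormone would recruit GID1-VPR to a partner protein bearing a DELLA-derived domain, for example a DNA-binding module, to switch on a target gene. The record does not specify that partner. In practice the part would be combined with MTK promoter, terminator and connector parts to build a complete transcriptional unit. The depositor notes that the part sequence was taken from previously published work.
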