Features (pLannotate 1.2.2; 8 found; start..end, strand, type, name):
    577..1611    +  CDS            GID1A: GID1A_ARATH - Also known as CXE10, GID1L1. Experimental evidence at protein level: Swiss-Prot protein existence level 1. Functions as soluble gibberellin (GA) receptor. GA is an essential hormone that regulates growth and development in plants. Binds with high affinity the biologically active gibberellin GA4, but has no affinity for the biologically inactive GAs. In response to GA, interacts with specific DELLA proteins, known as repressors of GA- induced growth, and targets them for degradation via proteasome. Seems to be required for GA signaling that controls root growth, seed germination,
   1648..1670    +  CDS            VP48 (fragment): 3 tandem repeats of the minimal activation domain of herpes simplex virus VP16 (Cheng et al., 2013)
   1822..2616    +  CDS            RELA (fragment): TF65_HUMAN - Also known as NFKB3. Experimental evidence at protein level: Swiss-Prot protein existence level 1. NF-kappa-B is a pleiotropic transcription factor present in almost all cell types and is the endpoint of a series of signal transduction events that are initiated by a vast array of stimuli related to many biological processes such as inflammation, immunity, differentiation, cell growth, tumorigenesis and apoptosis. NF-kappa-B is a homo- or heterodimeric complex formed by the Rel-like domain- containing proteins RELA/p65, RELB, NFKB1/p105, NFKB1/p50, REL and NFKB2/p52. The heterodime
   2635..3204    +  CDS            Rta AD: transcriptional activation domain from the human herpesvirus 4 (Epstein-Barr virus) replication and transcription activator Rta/BRLF1 (Hardwick et al., 1992; Chavez et al., 2015)
   3224..3258    -  terminator     lambda t0 terminator: minimal transcription terminator from phage lambda (Scholtissek and Grosse, 1987)
   3332..3988    -  CDS            cat: CAT_ECOLX - Experimental evidence at protein level: Swiss-Prot protein existence level 1. This enzyme is an effector of chloramphenicol resistance in bacteria. From Escherichia coli. This protein is used as a marker in many commonly used cloning vectors, such as pACYC184.
   3989..4086    -  promoter       cat promoter: promoter of the E. coli cat gene encoding chloramphenicol acetyltransferase
   4170..465     +  rep_origin     ori (across the origin): high-copy-number ColE1/pMB1/pBR322/pUC origin of replication
>Addgene plasmid #123747 | MTK3_033 | addgene full sequence | sequence record 248695 | Addgene NGS Result
AGAGCGCAGATACCAAATACTGTTCTTCTAGTGTAGCCGTAGTTAGGCCACCACTTCAAGAACTCTGTAG
CACCGCCTACATACCTCGCTCTGCTAATCCTGTTACCAGTGGCTGCTGCCAGTGGCGATAAGTCGTGTCT
TACCGGGTTGGACTCAAGACGATAGTTACCGGATAAGGCGCAGCGGTCGGGCTGAACGGGGGGTTCGTGC
ACACAGCCCAGCTTGGAGCGAACGACCTACACCGAACTGAGATACCTACAGCGTGAGCTATGAGAAAGCG
CCACGCTTCCCGAAGGGAGAAAGGCGGACAGGTATCCGGTAAGCGGCAGGGTCGGAACAGGAGAGCGCAC
GAGGGAGCTTCCAGGGGGAAACGCCTGGTATCTTTATAGTCCTGTCGGGTTTCGCCACCTCTGACTTGAG
CGTCGATTTTTGTGATGCTCGTCAGGGGGGCGGAGCCTATGGAAAAACGCCAGCAACGCGGCCTTTTTAC
GGTTCCTGGCCTTTTGCTGGCCTTTTGCTCACATGTTCTTTCCTGCGTTATCCCCTGATTCTGTGGATAA
CCGTAGTCGGTCTCATATGGCTGCGAGCGATGAAGTTAATCTTATTGAGAGCAGAACAGTGGTTCCTCTC
AATACATGGGTTTTAATATCCAACTTCAAAGTAGCCTACAATATCCTTCGTCGCCCTGATGGAACCTTTA
ACCGACACTTAGCTGAGTATCTAGACCGTAAAGTCACTGCAAACGCCAATCCGGTTGATGGGGTTTTCTC
GTTCGATGTCTTGATTGATCGCAGGATCAATCTTCTAAGCAGAGTCTATAGACCAGCTTATGCAGATCAA
GAGCAACCTCCTAGTATTTTAGATCTCGAGAAGCCTGTTGATGGCGACATTGTCCCTGTTATATTGTTCT
TCCATGGAGGTAGCTTTGCTCATTCTTCTGCAAACAGTGCCATCTACGATACTCTTTGTCGCAGGCTTGT
TGGTTTGTGCAAGTGTGTTGTTGTCTCTGTGAATTATCGGCGTGCACCAGAGAATCCATACCCTTGTGCT
TATGATGATGGTTGGATTGCTCTTAATTGGGTTAACTCGAGATCTTGGCTTAAATCCAAGAAAGACTCAA
AGGTCCATATTTTCTTGGCTGGTGATAGCTCTGGAGGTAACATCGCGCATAATGTGGCTTTAAGAGCGGG
TGAATCGGGAATCGATGTTTTGGGGAACATTCTGCTGAATCCTATGTTTGGTGGGAATGAGAGAACGGAG
TCTGAGAAAAGTTTGGATGGGAAATACTTTGTGACGGTTAGAGATCGCGATTGGTACTGGAAAGCGTTTT
TACCCGAGGGAGAAGATAGAGAGCATCCAGCGTGTAATCCGTTTAGCCCGAGAGGGAAAAGCTTAGAAGG
AGTGAGTTTCCCCAAGAGTCTTGTGGTTGTCGCGGGTTTGGATTTGATTAGAGATTGGCAGTTGGCATAC
GCGGAAGGGCTCAAGAAAGCGGGTCAAGAGGTTAAGCTTATGCATTTAGAGAAAGCAACTGTTGGGTTTT
ACCTCTTGCCTAATAACAATCATTTCCATAATGTTATGGATGAGATTTCGGCGTTTGTAAACGCGGAATG
TGAATTCTCAAGCGCTGCAGGTACTAGTGATGCTTTAGACGATTTTGACTTAGATATGCTTGGTTCAGAC
GCGTTAGACGACTTCGACCTAGACATGTTAGGCTCAGATGCATTGGACGACTTCGATTTAGATATGTTGG
GCTCCGATGCCCTAGATGACTTTGATCTAGATATGCTAGGTAGTCCCAAAAAGAAGAGGAAAGTGGGATC
CCAGTATCTGCCCGACACAGATGATAGACACCGAATCGAAGAGAAACGCAAGCGAACGTATGAAACCTTC
AAATCGATCATGAAGAAATCGCCCTTCTCGGGTCCGACCGATCCCAGGCCCCCACCGAGAAGGATTGCGG
TCCCGTCCCGCTCGTCGGCCAGCGTGCCGAAGCCTGCGCCGCAGCCCTACCCCTTCACGTCGAGCCTGAG
CACAATCAATTATGACGAGTTCCCGACGATGGTGTTCCCCTCGGGACAAATCTCACAAGCCTCGGCGCTC
GCACCAGCGCCTCCCCAAGTCCTTCCGCAAGCGCCTGCCCCAGCGCCTGCACCGGCAATGGTGTCCGCCC
TCGCACAGGCCCCTGCGCCCGTCCCCGTGCTCGCGCCTGGACCGCCCCAGGCGGTCGCTCCACCGGCTCC
GAAGCCGACGCAGGCCGGAGAGGGAACACTCTCCGAAGCACTTCTTCAACTCCAGTTTGATGACGAGGAT
CTTGGAGCACTCCTTGGAAACTCGACAGACCCTGCGGTGTTTACCGACCTCGCGTCAGTAGATAACTCCG
AATTTCAGCAGCTTTTGAACCAGGGTATCCCGGTCGCGCCACATACAACGGAGCCCATGTTGATGGAATA
CCCCGAAGCAATCACGAGACTTGTGACGGGAGCGCAGCGGCCTCCCGATCCCGCACCCGCACCTTTGGGG
GCACCTGGCCTCCCTAACGGACTTTTGAGCGGCGACGAGGATTTCTCCTCCATCGCCGATATGGATTTCT
CAGTCTTGCTGTCACAGATTTCCAGCGGCTCTGGCAGCGGCAGCCGGGATTCCAGGGAAGGGATGTTTTT
GCCGAAGCCTGAGGCCGGCTCCGCTATTAGTGACGTGTTTGAGGGCCGCGAGGTGTGCCAGCCAAAACGA
ATCCGGCCATTTCATCCTCCAGGAAGTCCATGGGCCAACCGCCCACTCCCCGCCAGCCTCGCACCAACAC
CAACCGGTCCAGTACATGAGCCAGTCGGGTCACTGACCCCGGCACCAGTCCCTCAGCCACTGGATCCAGC
GCCCGCAGTGACTCCCGAGGCCAGTCACCTGTTGGAGGATCCCGATGAAGAAACGAGCCAGGCTGTCAAA
GCCCTTCGGGAGATGGCCGATACTGTGATTCCCCAGAAGGAAGAGGCTGCAATCTGTGGCCAAATGGACC
TTTCCCATCCGCCCCCAAGGGGCCATCTGGATGAGCTGACAACCACACTTGAGTCCATGACCGAGGATCT
GAACCTGGACTCACCCCTGACCCCGGAATTGAACGAGATTCTGGATACCTTCCTGAACGACGAGTGCCTC
TTGCATGCCATGCATATCAGCACAGGACTGTCCATCTTCGACACATCTCTGTTTGGATCCTGAGACCAGA
CCAATAAAAAACGCCCGGCGGCAACCGAGCGTTCTGAACAAATCCAGATGGAGTTCTGAGGTCATTACTG
GATCTATCAACAGGAGTCCAAGCGAGCTCGATATCAAATTACGCCCCGCCCTGCCACTCATCGCAGTACT
GTTGTAATTCATTAAGCATTCTGCCGACATGGAAGCCATCACAAACGGCATGATGAACCTGAATCGCCAG
CGGCATCAGCACCTTGTCGCCTTGCGTATAATATTTGCCCATGGTGAAAACGGGGGCGAAGAAGTTGTCC
ATATTGGCCACGTTTAAATCAAAACTGGTGAAACTCACCCAGGGATTGGCTGAAACGAAAAACATATTCT
CAATAAACCCTTTAGGGAAATAGGCCAGGTTTTCACCGTAACACGCCACATCTTGCGAATATATGTGTAG
AAACTGCCGGAAATCGTCGTGGTATTCACTCCAGAGCGATGAAAACGTTTCAGTTTGCTCATGGAAAACG
GTGTAACAAGGGTGAACACTATCCCATATCACCAGCTCACCGTCTTTCATTGCCATACGAAATTCCGGAT
GAGCATTCATCAGGCGGGCAAGAATGTGAATAAAGGCCGGATAAAACTTGTGCTTATTTTTCTTTACGGT
CTTTAAAAAGGCCGTAATATCCAGCTGAACGGTCTGGTTATAGGTACATTGAGCAACTGACTGAAATGCC
TCAAAATGTTCTTTACGATGCCATTGGGATATATCAACGGTGGTATATCCAGTGATTTTTTTCTCCATTT
TAGCTTCCTTAGCTCCTGAAAATCTCGATAACTCAAAAAATACGCCCGGTAGTGATCTTATTTCATTATG
GTGAAAGTTGGAACCTCTTACGTGCCCGATCAATCATGACCAAAATCCCTTAACGTGAGTTTTCGTTCCA
CTGAGCGTCAGACCCCGTAGAAAAGATCAAAGGATCTTCTTGAGATCCTTTTTTTCTGCGCGTAATCTGC
TGCTTGCAAACAAAAAAACCACCGCTACCAGCGGTGGTTTGTTTGCCGGATCAAGAGCTACCAACTCTTT
TTCCGAAGGTAACTGGCTTCAGC
